>Addgene plasmid #25196 | PP-HSP40 | depositor partial sequence | sequence record 11670 | Author sequence
GCCCCAAGATCGCACGAAGTCCCATTATTGGTAACTTTAGAAGAGCTATACTTAGGGAAACGTAAGAAAA
TTAAGGTTACAAGAAAAAGGTTTATAGAACATAAAGTGAGGAATGAAGAAAATATAGTCGAGGTAGAAAT
AAAACCTGGCTGGAAAGACGGGACCAAGTTAACATATTCTGGAGAAGGTGATCAGGAATCACCTGGAACG
TCGCCTGGAGATTTAGTACTTATAATTCAAACAAAGACTCACCCCAGATTCACAAGAGATGACTGCCATC
TTATTATGAAGGTAACTATCCCCTTAGTTAGAGCGCTAACAGGTTTTACATGTCCTGTGACAACTCTTGA
CAATCGTAACTTACAGATCCCAATCAAGGAAATTGTAAATCCAAAGACAAGAAAAATTGTTCCAAATGAA
GGGATGCCAATAAAGAATCAGCCAGGACAAAAAGGAGACCTAATACTTGAATTTGATATTTGTTTTCCAA
AGTCTCTCACACCAGAGCAGAAGAAGCTTATTAAAGAAGCATTAGAC
