>Addgene plasmid #25196 | PP-HSP40 | addgene partial sequence | sequence record 31276 | 25196 with T7
ATTCCCTCTGAATATTTTGTTTACTTTAGAAGGAGATATACCATGCATCATCATCATCATCACAGCAGCG
GCAGAGAAAACTTGTATTTCCAGGGCGCCCCAAGATCGCACGAAGTCCCATTATTGGTAACTTTAGAAGA
GCTATACTTAGGGAAACGTAAGAAAATTAAGGTTACAAGAAAAAGGTTTATAGAACATAAAGTGAGGAAT
GAAGAAAATATAGTCGAGGTAGAAATAAAACCTGGCTGGAAAGACGGGACCAAGTTAACATATTCTGGAG
AAGGTGATCAGGAATCACCTGGAACGTCGCCTGGAGATTTAGTACTTATAATTCAAACAAAGACTCACCC
CAGATTCACAAGAGATGACTGCCATCTTATTATGAAGGTAACTATCCCCTTAGTTAGAGCGCTAACAGGT
TTTACATGTCCTGTGACAACTCTTGACAATCGTAACTTACAGATCCCAATCAAGGAAATTGTAAATCCAA
AGACAAGAAAAATTGTTCCAAATGAAGGGATGCCAATAAAGAATCAGCCAGGACAAAAAGGAGACCTAAT
ACTTGAATTTGATATTTGTTTTCCAAAGTCTCTCACACCAGAGCAGAAGAAGCTTATTAAAGAAGCATTA
GACTGATGACGAAGCTTGCGGCCGCACTCGAGGATCCGGCTGCTAACAAAGCCCGAAAGGAAGCTGAGTT
GGCTGCTGCCACCGCTGAGCAATAACTAGCATAACCCCTTGGGGCCTCTAAACGGGTCTTGAGGGGTTTT
TTGCTGAAAGGAGGAACTATATCCGGATATCCCGCAAGAGGCCCGGCAGTACCGGCATAACCAAGCCTAT
GCCTACAGCATCCAGGGTGACGGTGCCGAGGATGACGATGAGCGCAT
