[The description below was written by a language model from this plasmid's Addgene catalogue record.]
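Description:
PP-HSP40 is a bacterial expression plasmid built on the pET15-MHL backbone, a structural genomics derivative of the pET15 family. The backbone is listed at about 7.7 kb without insert. The plasmid is maintained in E. coli under ampicillin selection and is recorded as low copy. No feature table accompanies the record, so the origin of replication and the promoter are not explicitly stated. The listed sequencing primers (T7 forward and T7 terminator) indicate that the insert lies between T7 promoter and terminator regions, as is typical of pET vectors. In such vectors, transcription depends on T7 RNA polymerase supplied by the expression host.

The insert is a 537 bp fragment of the Cryptosporidium parvum gene cgd2_1800, which encodes a 40 kDa heat shock protein (HSP40). It covers residues A148 to D326, described as the dimerization domain, so it is a defined truncation rather than the full open reading frame. The fragment was introduced by restriction enzyme cloning and carries an N-terminal His tag, which allows purification of the recombinant protein by immobilised metal affinity chromatography. The record does not say whether a protease cleavage site separates the tag from the domain.

The stated purpose is protein production in bacteria for structure determination, and the depositor links the construct to a deposited crystal structure of this domain. It is therefore suited to producing this parasite chaperone fragment for crystallography or for biochemical and biophysical studies of HSP40 dimerization.
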