Addgene plasmid #25196: PP-HSP40
Purpose: Bacterial expression for structure determination; may not be full ORF
Depositing lab: Cheryl Arrowsmith. Depositing organization: University of Toronto.
Backbone
  Vector backbone: pET15-MHL
  Backbone manufacturer: SGC
  Backbone size w/o insert (bp): 7737
  Vector type: Bacterial Expression
Growth in bacteria
  Bacterial resistance: Ampicillin, 100 μg/mL
  Growth temperature: 37°C
  Growth strain: DH5alpha
  Copy number: Low Copy
Gene/Insert
  Gene/Insert name: cgd2_1800:A148-D326 (alt names: PDB: 2Q2G; heat shock 40 kDa protein, dimerization domain; cgd2_1800)
  Species: Cryptosporidium parvum
  Insert size (bp): 537
  Entrez Gene: cgd2_1800
  Tag / fusion protein: His (N terminal on insert)
  Cloning method: Restriction Enzyme
  Sequencing primers: 5′ T7; 3′ T7-term
Terms and licenses: Academic/Nonprofit Terms; Industry Terms: Not Available to Industry
Depositor comments: PDB: 2Q2G. http://www.thesgc.org/structures/2Q2G/
How to cite: PP-HSP40 was a gift from Cheryl Arrowsmith (Addgene plasmid # 25196 ; http://n2t.net/addgene:25196 ; RRID:Addgene_25196)
